Addgene plasmid #101678: pAB50
Purpose: mCherry under T7 promoter control
Depositing lab: Mustafa Khammash. Depositing organization: ETH Zurich (Swiss Federal Institute of Technology). Publication: Dynamic Blue Light-Inducible T7 RNA Polymerases (Opto-T7RNAPs) for Precise Spatiotemporal Gene Expression Control. Baumschlager A, Aoki SK, Khammash M. ACS Synth Biol. 2017 Nov 17;6(11):2157-2167. doi: 10.1021/acssynbio.7b00169. Epub 2017 Oct 18. PubMed 29045151.
Backbone
  Vector backbone: p15A
  Vector type: Bacterial Expression, Synthetic Biology
Growth in bacteria
  Bacterial resistance: Ampicillin, 100 μg/mL
  Growth temperature: 37°C
  Growth strain: DH5alpha
  Copy number: High Copy
Gene/Insert
  Gene/Insert name: mCherry under T7 promoter control
Terms and licenses: Academic/Nonprofit Terms; Industry Terms: Not Available to Industry
How to cite: pAB50 was a gift from Mustafa Khammash (Addgene plasmid # 101678 ; http://n2t.net/addgene:101678 ; RRID:Addgene_101678)
