[The description below was written by a language model from this plasmid's Addgene catalogue record and pLannotate feature annotations shown in this document.]
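Description:
pAB50 is a bacterial expression plasmid of about 5.8 kb that serves as a red fluorescent reporter for T7 RNA polymerase activity in E. coli. Its payload is a simple cassette: a bacteriophage T7 promoter drives the mCherry coding sequence, a rapidly maturing monomeric red fluorescent protein derived from Discosoma. This is followed by a fragment of S-Tag sequence, apparently a vector remnant, and then the T7 terminator. Because the T7 promoter is recognised only by T7 RNA polymerase and not by the host enzyme, mCherry output depends on a source of that polymerase supplied from elsewhere in the cell. In the associated work, that source is a set of blue-light-inducible split T7 RNA polymerases, for which a plasmid like this provides the fluorescence readout of light-controlled transcription.

Selection is by ampicillin through the β-lactamase gene and its own promoter. The catalogue lists the backbone as p15A with high copy number, but the annotated sequence does not show a p15A origin. Instead it detects a ColE1/pMB1-type origin together with the pBR322 bom site and the rop gene, an arrangement typical of pET-style vectors that generally gives moderate rather than very high copy number. This discrepancy should be kept in mind when planning compatibility with other plasmids. The backbone also carries an f1 phage origin, a lacI repressor gene with its promoter, and residual fragments of a tetracycline resistance gene, which are not expected to be functional. No lac operator next to the T7 promoter is annotated, so the record does not establish whether LacI regulates the reporter.
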