Features (pLannotate 1.2.2; 16 found; start..end, strand, type, name):
     23..100     -  promoter       lacI promoter: lacI
    108..381     -  CDS            TcR (fragment): tetracycline efflux protein; tet; confers resistance to tetracycline
    388..406     +  promoter       T7 promoter: promoter for bacteriophage T7 RNA polymerase
    449..1156    +  CDS            mCherry: mCherry is a basic (constitutively fluorescent) red fluorescent protein published in 2004, derived from Discosoma sp.. It is reported to be a very rapidly-maturing monomer with low acid sensitivity.
   1178..1219    +  CDS            S-Tag (fragment): affinity and epitope tag derived from pancreatic ribonuclease A
   1275..1322    +  terminator     T7 terminator: transcription terminator for bacteriophage T7 RNA polymerase
   1366..1821    +  rep_origin     f1 ori (sequence partly withheld): f1 bacteriophage origin of replication; arrow indicates direction of (+) strand synthesis
   1936..2796    -  CDS            AmpR: β-lactamase; bla; confers resistance to ampicillin, carbenicillin, and related antibiotics
   2797..2889    -  promoter       AmpR promoter: bla
   2970..3558    +  rep_origin     ori: high-copy-number ColE1/pMB1/pBR322/pUC origin of replication
   3744..3883    -  misc_feature   bom: basis of mobility region from pBR322
   3985..4176    -  CDS            rop: Rop protein, which maintains plasmids at low copy number; rop
   4193..4573    +  CDS            YPB1_ECOLX: Protein predicted: Swiss-Prot protein existence level 4. From Escherichia coli.
   4635..4699    -  CDS            TcR (fragment): tetracycline efflux protein; tet; confers resistance to tetracycline
   4714..4735    -  protein_bind   CAP binding site: CAP binding activates transcription in the presence of cAMP. E. coli catabolite activator protein
   4748..22      -  CDS            lacI (across the origin): lac repressor; lacI; The lac repressor binds to the lac operator to inhibit transcription in E. coli. This inhibition can be relieved by adding lactose or isopropyl-β-D-thiogalactopyranoside (IPTG).
>Addgene plasmid #101678 | pAB50 | addgene full sequence | sequence record 372118 | Addgene NGS Result
CGTATAACGTTACTGGTTTCACATTCACCACCCTGAATTGACTCTCTTCCGGGCGCTATCATGCCATACC
GCGAAAGGTTTTGCGCCATTCGATGGTGTCCGGGATCTCGACGCTCTCCCTTATGCGACTCCTGCATTAG
GAAGCAGCCCAGTAGTAGGTTGAGGCCGTTGAGCACCGCCGCCGCAAGGAATGGTGCATGCAAGGAGATG
GCGCCCAACAGTCCCCCGGCCACGGGGCCTGCCACCATACCCACGCCGAAACAAGCGCTCATGAGCCCGA
AGTGGCGAGCCCGATCTTCCCCATCGGTGATGTCGGCGATATAGGCGCCAGCAACCGCACCTGTGGCGCC
GGTGATGCCGGCCACGATGCGTCCGGCGTAGCCTAGGTAATACGACTCACTATAGGGAGAGGATCCTGTC
AATTTCCGCGATAGAGGAGGTAAAGCATATGGTTTCAAAAGGCGAAGAAGACAACATGGCGATTATCAAG
GAATTTATGCGTTTCAAGGTCCACATGGAAGGCAGCGTCAATGGTCACGAATTTGAAATTGAAGGCGAAG
GTGAAGGCCGTCCGTATGAAGGCACCCAGACGGCAAAACTGAAGGTCACCAAAGGCGGTCCGCTGCCGTT
TGCTTGGGATATTCTGTCACCGCAATTCATGTATGGTTCGAAAGCGTACGTTAAGCATCCGGCCGATATC
CCGGACTATCTGAAACTGTCCTTTCCGGAAGGCTTCAAATGGGAACGTGTTATGAACTTCGAAGATGGCG
GTGTGGTTACCGTCACGCAGGATAGCTCTCTGCAAGACGGTGAATTTATTTATAAAGTGAAGCTGCGCGG
CACCAATTTCCCGAGCGATGGTCCGGTTATGCAGAAAAAGACGATGGGCTGGGAAGCGAGTTCCGAACGT
ATGTACCCGGAAGACGGTGCCCTGAAAGGCGAAATCAAGCAGCGCCTGAAACTGAAGGATGGCGGTCACT
ATGACGCAGAAGTGAAAACCACGTACAAGGCTAAAAAGCCGGTCCAACTGCCGGGTGCATACAACGTGAA
CATCAAGCTGGATATCACCAGCCATAACGAAGACTATACGATCGTTGAACAGTACGAACGTGCAGAAGGC
CGCCACTCTACCGGCGGTATGGATGAACTGTACAAATAAGGTACCCTCGAGTCTGGTAAAGAAACCGCTG
CTGCGAAATTTGAACGCCAGCACATGGACTCGTCTACTAGTCGCAGCTTAATTAACCTAAACTGCTGCCA
CCGCTGAGCAATAACTAGCATAACCCCTTGGGGCCTCTAAACGGGTCTTGAGGGGTTTTTTGCTAGCGAA
AGGAGGAGTCGACTATATCCGGATTGGCGAATGGG
[124 nt withheld, positions 1366-1489]
C
[91 nt withheld, positions 1491-1581]
A
[49 nt withheld, positions 1583-1631]
CCTTTGACGTTGGAGTCCACGTTCTTT
[37 nt withheld, positions 1659-1695]
ACCCTATCTCGGTCTATTCTTTTGATTTATAAGGGATTTTGCCGATTTCGGCCTATTGGTTAAAAAATGA
GCTGATTTAACAAAAATTTAACGCGAATTTTAACAAAATATTAACGTTTACAATTTCTGGCGGCACGATG
GCATGAGATTATCAAAAAGGATCTTCACCTAGATCCTTTTAAATTAAAAATGAAGTTTTAAATCAATCTA
AAGTATATATGAGTAAACTTGGTCTGACAGTTACCAATGCTTAATCAGTGAGGCACCTATCTCAGCGATC
TGTCTATTTCGTTCATCCATAGTTGCCTGACTCCCCGTCGTGTAGATAACTACGATACGGGAGGGCTTAC
CATCTGGCCCCAGTGCTGCAATGATACCGCGAGACCCACGCTCACCGGCTCCAGATTTATCAGCAATAAA
CCAGCCAGCCGGAAGGGCCGAGCGCAGAAGTGGTCCTGCAACTTTATCCGCCTCCATCCAGTCTATTAAT
TGTTGCCGGGAAGCTAGAGTAAGTAGTTCGCCAGTTAATAGTTTGCGCAACGTTGTTGCCATTGCTACAG
GCATCGTGGTGTCACGCTCGTCGTTTGGTATGGCTTCATTCAGCTCCGGTTCCCAACGATCAAGGCGAGT
TACATGATCCCCCATGTTGTGCAAAAAAGCGGTTAGCTCCTTCGGTCCTCCGATCGTTGTCAGAAGTAAG
TTGGCCGCAGTGTTATCACTCATGGTTATGGCAGCACTGCATAATTCTCTTACTGTCATGCCATCCGTAA
GATGCTTTTCTGTGACTGGTGAGTACTCAACCAAGTCATTCTGAGAATAGTGTATGCGGCGACCGAGTTG
CTCTTGCCCGGCGTCAATACGGGATAATACCGCGCCACATAGCAGAACTTTAAAAGTGCTCATCATTGGA
AAACGTTCTTCGGGGCGAAAACTCTCAAGGATCTTACCGCTGTTGAGATCCAGTTCGATGTAACCCACTC
GTGCACCCAACTGATCTTCAGCATCTTTTACTTTCACCAGCGTTTCTGGGTGAGCAAAAACAGGAAGGCA
AAATGCCGCAAAAAAGGGAATAAGGGCGACACGGAAATGTTGAATACTCATACTCTTCCTTTTTCAATCA
TGATTGAAGCATTTATCAGGGTTATTGTCTCATGAGCGGATACATATTTGAATGTATTTAGAAAAATAAA
CAAATAGGTCATGACCAAAATCCCTTAACGTGAGTTTTCGTTCCACTGAGCGTCAGACCCCGTAGAAAAG
ATCAAAGGATCTTCTTGAGATCCTTTTTTTCTGCGCGTAATCTGCTGCTTGCAAACAAAAAAACCACCGC
TACCAGCGGTGGTTTGTTTGCCGGATCAAGAGCTACCAACTCTTTTTCCGAAGGTAACTGGCTTCAGCAG
AGCGCAGATACCAAATACTGTCCTTCTAGTGTAGCCGTAGTTAGGCCACCACTTCAAGAACTCTGTAGCA
CCGCCTACATACCTCGCTCTGCTAATCCTGTTACCAGTGGCTGCTGCCAGTGGCGATAAGTCGTGTCTTA
CCGGGTTGGACTCAAGACGATAGTTACCGGATAAGGCGCAGCGGTCGGGCTGAACGGGGGGTTCGTGCAC
ACAGCCCAGCTTGGAGCGAACGACCTACACCGAACTGAGATACCTACAGCGTGAGCTATGAGAAAGCGCC
ACGCTTCCCGAAGGGAGAAAGGCGGACAGGTATCCGGTAAGCGGCAGGGTCGGAACAGGAGAGCGCACGA
GGGAGCTTCCAGGGGGAAACGCCTGGTATCTTTATAGTCCTGTCGGGTTTCGCCACCTCTGACTTGAGCG
TCGATTTTTGTGATGCTCGTCAGGGGGGCGGAGCCTATGGAAAAACGCCAGCAACGCGGCCTTTTTACGG
TTCCTGGCCTTTTGCTGGCCTTTTGCTCACATGTTCTTTCCTGCGTTATCCCCTGATTCTGTGGATAACC
GTATTACCGCCTTTGAGTGAGCTGATACCGCTCGCCGCAGCCGAACGACCGAGCGCAGCGAGTCAGTGAG
CGAGGAAGCGGAAGAGCGCCTGATGCGGTATTTTCTCCTTACACATCTGTGCGGTATTTCACACCGCAAT
GGTGCACTCTCAGTACAATCTGCTCTGATGCCGCATAGTTAAGCCAGTATACACTCCGCTATCGCTACGT
GACTGGGTCATGGCTGCGCCCCGACACCCGCCAACACCCGCTGACGCGCCCTGACGGGCTTGTCTGCTCC
CGGCATCCGCTTACAGACAAGCTGTGACCGTCTCCGGGAGCTGCATGTGTCAGAGGTTTTCACCGTCATC
ACCGAAACGCGCGAGGCAGCTGCGGTAAAGCTCATCAGCGTGGTCGTGAAGCGATTCACAGATGTCTGCC
TGTTCATCCGCGTCCAGCTCGTTGAGTTTCTCCAGAAGCGTTAATGTCTGGCTTCTGATAAAGCGGGCCA
TGTTAAGGGCGGTTTTTTCCTGTTTGGTCACTGATGCCTCCGTGTAAGGGGGATTTCTGTTCATGGGGGT
AATGATACCGATGAAACGAGAGAGGATGCTCACGATACGGGTTACTGATGATGAACATGCCCGGTTACTG
GAACGTTGTGAGGGTAAACAACTGGCGGTATGGATGCGGCGGGACCAGAGAAAAATCACTCAGGGTCAAT
GCCAGCGCTTCGTTAATACAGATGTAGGTGTTCCACAGGGTAGCCAGCAGCATCCTGCGATGCAGATCCG
GAACATAATGGTGCAGGGCGCTGACTTCCGCGTTTCCAGACTTTACGAAACACGGAAACCGAAGACCATT
CATATTGTTGCTCAGGTCGCAGACGTTTTGCAGCAGCAGTCGCTTCACGTTCGCTCGCGTATCGGTGATT
CATTCTGCTAACCAGTAAGGCAACCCCGCCAGCCTAGCCGGGTCCTCAACGACAGGAGCACGATCATGCT
AGTCATGCCCCGCGCCCACCGGAAGGAGCTGACTGGGTTGAAGGCTCTCAAGGGCATCGGTCGAGATCCC
GGTGCCTAATGAGTGAGCTAACTTACATTAATTGCGTTGCGCTCACTGCCCGCTTTCCAGTCGGGAAACC
TGTCGTGCCAGCTGCATTAATGAATCGGCCAACGCGCGGGGAGAGGCGGTTTGCGTATTGGGCGCCAGGG
TGGTTTTTCTTTTCACCAGTGAGACGGGCAACAGCTGATTGCCCTTCACCGCCTGGCCCTGAGAGAGTTG
CAGCAAGCGGTCCACGCTGGTTTGCCCCAGCAGGCGAAAATCCTGTTTGATGGTGGTTAACGGCGGGATA
TAACATGAGCTGTCTTCGGTATCGTCGTATCCCACTACCGAGATGTCCGCACCAACGCGCAGCCCGGACT
CGGTAATGGCGCGCATTGCGCCCAGCGCCATCTGATCGTTGGCAACCAGCATCGCAGTGGGAACGATGCC
CTCATTCAGCATTTGCATGGTTTGTTGAAAACCGGACATGGCACTCCAGTCGCCTTCCCGTTCCGCTATC
GGCTGAATTTGATTGCGAGTGAGATATTTATGCCAGCCAGCCAGACGCAGACGCGCCGAGACAGAACTTA
ATGGGCCCGCTAACAGCGCGATTTGCTGGTGACCCAATGCGACCAGATGCTCCACGCCCAGTCGCGTACC
GTCTTCATGGGAGAAAATAATACTGTTGATGGGTGTCTGGTCAGAGACATCAAGAAATAACGCCGGAACA
TTAGTGCAGGCAGCTTCCACAGCAATGGCATCCTGGTCATCCAGCGGATAGTTAATGATCAGCCCACTGA
CGCGTTGCGCGAGAAGATTGTGCACCGCCGCTTTACAGGCTTCGACGCCGCTTCGTTCTACCATCGACAC
CACCACGCTGGCACCCAGTTGATCGGCGCGAGATTTAATCGCCGCGACAATTTGCGACGGCGCGTGCAGG
GCCAGACTGGAGGTGGCAACGCCAATCAGCAACGACTGTTTGCCCGCCAGTTGTTGTGCCACGCGGTTGG
GAATGTAATTCAGCTCCGCCATCGCCGCTTCCACTTTTTCCCGCGTTTTCGCAGAAACGTGGCTGGCCTG
GTTCACCACGCGGGAAACGGTCTGATAAGAGACACCGGCATACTCTGCGACAT
